>Addgene plasmid #143746 | TFORF1035 | addgene full sequence | sequence record 407847 | Addgene NGS Result
TTAATGTAGTCTTATGCAATACTCTTGTAGTCTTGCAACATGGTAACGATGAGTTAGCAACATGCCTTAC
AAGGAGAGAAAAAGCACCGTGCATGCCGATTGGTGGAAGTAAGGTGGTACGATCGTGCCTTATTAGGAAG
GCAACAGACGGGTCTGACATGGATTGGACGAACCACTGAATTGCCGCATTGCAGAGATATTGTATTTAAG
TGCCTAGCTCGATACATAAACGGGTCTCTCTGGTTAGACCAGATCTGAGCCTGGGAGCTCTCTGGCTAAC
TAGGGAACCCACTGCTTAAGCCTCAATAAAGCTTGCCTTGAGTGCTTCAAGTAGTGTGTGCCCGTCTGTT
GTGTGACTCTGGTAACTAGAGATCCCTCAGACCCTTTTAGTCAGTGTGGAAAATCTCTAGCAGTGGCGCC
CGAACAGGGACTTGAAAGCGAAAGGGAAACCAGAGGAGCTCTCTCGACGCAGGACTCGGCTTGCTGAAGC
GCGCACGGCAAGAGGCGAGGGGCGGCGACTGGTGAGTACGCCAAAAATTTTGACTAGCGGAGGCTAGAAG
GAGAGAGATGGGTGCGAGAGCGTCAGTATTAAGCGGGGGAGAATTAGATCGCGATGGGAAAAAATTCGGT
TAAGGCCAGGGGGAAAGAAAAAATATAAATTAAAACATATAGTATGGGCAAGCAGGGAGCTAGAACGATT
CGCAGTTAATCCTGGCCTGTTAGAAACATCAGAAGGCTGTAGACAAATACTGGGACAGCTACAACCATCC
CTTCAGACAGGATCAGAAGAACTTAGATCATTATATAATACAGTAGCAACCCTCTATTGTGTGCATCAAA
GGATAGAGATAAAAGACACCAAGGAAGCTTTAGACAAGATAGAGGAAGAGCAAAACAAAAGTAAGACCAC
CGCACAGCAAGCGGCCGCTGATCTTCAGACCTGGAGGAGGAGATATGAGGGACAATTGGAGAAGTGAATT
ATATAAATATAAAGTAGTAAAAATTGAACCATTAGGAGTAGCACCCACCAAGGCAAAGAGAAGAGTGGTG
CAGAGAGAAAAAAGAGCAGTGGGAATAGGAGCTTTGTTCCTTGGGTTCTTGGGAGCAGCAGGAAGCACTA
TGGGCGCAGCGTCAATGACGCTGACGGTACAGGCCAGACAATTATTGTCTGGTATAGTGCAGCAGCAGAA
CAATTTGCTGAGGGCTATTGAGGCGCAACAGCATCTGTTGCAACTCACAGTCTGGGGCATCAAGCAGCTC
CAGGCAAGAATCCTGGCTGTGGAAAGATACCTAAAGGATCAACAGCTCCTGGGGATTTGGGGTTGCTCTG
GAAAACTCATTTGCACCACTGCTGTGCCTTGGAATGCTAGTTGGAGTAATAAATCTCTGGAACAGATTTG
GAATCACACGACCTGGATGGAGTGGGACAGAGAAATTAACAATTACACAAGCTTAATACACTCCTTAATT
GAAGAATCGCAAAACCAGCAAGAAAAGAATGAACAAGAATTATTGGAATTAGATAAATGGGCAAGTTTGT
GGAATTGGTTTAACATAACAAATTGGCTGTGGTATATAAAATTATTCATAATGATAGTAGGAGGCTTGGT
AGGTTTAAGAATAGTTTTTGCTGTACTTTCTATAGTGAATAGAGTTAGGCAGGGATATTCACCATTATCG
TTTCAGACCCACCTCCCAACCCCGAGGGGACCCATGCATTGCATCTCAATTAGTCAGCAACCAGGTGTGG
AAAGTCCCCAGGCTCCCCAGCAGGCAGAAGTATGCAAAGCATGCGTCTCAATTAGTCAGCAACCATAGTC
CCGCCCCTAACTCCGCCCATCCCGCCCCTAACTCCGCCCAGTTCCGCCCATTCTCCGCCCCATGGCTGAC
TAATTTTTTTTATTTATGCAGAGGCCGAGGCCGCCTCGGCCTCTGAGCTATTCCAGAAGTAGTGAGGAGG
CTTTTTTGGAGGCCTAGGCTTTTGCAAAAAGCTTTCTAGAGGTACCACCGGAGCTTACCATGACCGAGTA
CAAGCCCACGGTGCGCCTCGCCACCCGCGACGACGTCCCCAGGGCCGTACGCACCCTCGCCGCCGCGTTC
GCCGACTACCCCGCCACGCGCCACACCGTCGATCCGGACCGCCACATCGAGCGGGTCACCGAGCTGCAAG
AACTCTTCCTCACGCGCGTCGGGCTCGACATCGGCAAGGTGTGGGTCGCGGACGACGGCGCCGCCGTGGC
GGTCTGGACCACGCCGGAGAGCGTCGAAGCGGGGGCGGTGTTCGCCGAGATCGGCCCGCGCATGGCCGAG
TTGAGCGGTTCCCGGCTGGCCGCGCAGCAACAGATGGAAGGCCTCCTGGCGCCGCACCGGCCCAAGGAGC
CCGCGTGGTTCCTGGCCACCGTCGGCGTCTCGCCCGACCACCAGGGCAAGGGTCTGGGCAGCGCCGTCGT
GCTCCCCGGAGTGGAGGCGGCCGAGCGCGCCGGGGTGCCCGCCTTCCTGGAGACCTCCGCGCCCCGCAAC
CTCCCCTTCTACGAGCGGCTCGGCTTCACCGTCACCGCCGACGTCGAGGTGCCCGAAGGACCGCGCACCT
GGTGCATGACCCGCAAGCCCGGTGCCAGTTAACGAATTCTAGATCTTGAGACAAATGGCAGTATTCATCC
ACAATTTTAAAAGAAAAGGGGGGATTGGGGGGTACAGTGCAGGGGAAAGAATAGTAGACATAATAGCAAC
AGACATACAAACTAAAGAATTACAAAAACAAATTACAAAAATTCAAAATTTTCGGGTTTATTACAGGGAC
AGCAGAGATCCACTTTGGCGCCGGCTCGAGGCCTGCAGGTGCAAAGATGGATAAAGTTTTAAACAGAGAG
GAATCTTTGCAGCTAATGGACCTTCTAGGTCTTGAAAGGAGTGGGAATTGGCTCCGGTGCCCGTCAGTGG
GCAGAGCGCACATCGCCCACAGTCCCCGAGAAGTTGGGGGGAGGGGTCGGCAATTGAACCGGTGCCTAGA
GAAGGTGGCGCGGGGTAAACTGGGAAAGTGATGTCGTGTACTGGCTCCGCCTTTTTCCCGAGGGTGGGGG
AGAACCGTATATAAGTGCAGTAGTCGCCGTGAACGTTCTTTTTCGCAACGGGTTTGCCGCCAGAACACAG
GTAAGTGCCGTGTGTGGTTCCCGCGGGCCTGGCCTCTTTACGGGTTATGGCCCTTGCGTGCCTTGAATTA
CTTCCACCTGGCTGCAGTACGTGATTCTTGATCCCGAGCTTCGGGTTGGAAGTGGGTGGGAGAGTTCGAG
GCCTTGCGCTTAAGGAGCCCCTTCGCCTCGTGCTTGAGTTGAGGCCTGGCCTGGGCGCTGGGGCCGCCGC
GTGCGAATCTGGTGGCACCTTCGCGCCTGTCTCGCTGCTTTCGATAAGTCTCTAGCCATTTAAAATTTTT
GATGACCTGCTGCGACGCTTTTTTTCTGGCAAGATAGTCTTGTAAATGCGGGCCAAGATCTGCACACTGG
TATTTCGGTTTTTGGGGCCGCGGGCGGCGACGGGGCCCGTGCGTCCCAGCGCACATGTTCGGCGAGGCGG
GGCCTGCGAGCGCGGCCACCGAGAATCGGACGGGGGTAGTCTCAAGCTGGCCGGCCTGCTCTGGTGCCTG
GCCTCGCGCCGCCGTGTATCGCCCCGCCCTGGGCGGCAAGGCTGGCCCGGTCGGCACCAGTTGCGTGAGC
GGAAAGATGGCCGCTTCCCGGCCCTGCTGCAGGGAGCTCAAAATGGAGGACGCGGCGCTCGGGAGAGCGG
GCGGGTGAGTCACCCACACAAAGGAAAAGGGCCTTTCCGTCCTCAGCCGTCGCTTCATGTGACTCCACGG
AGTACCGGGCGCCGTCCAGGCACCTCGATTAGTTCTCGAGCTTTTGGAGTACGTCGTCTTTAGGTTGGGG
GGAGGGGTTTTATGCGATGGAGTTTCCCCACACTGAGTGGGTGGAGACTGAAGTTAGGCCAGCTTGGCAC
TTGATGTAATTCTCCTTGGAATTTGCCCTTTTTGAGTTTGGATCTTGGTTCATTCTCAAGCCTCAGACAG
TGGTTCAAAGTTTTTTTCTTCCATTTCAGGTGTCGTGAGGCTAGCACCGCCACCATGGAGAAGGGTTACA
GCACGGTCACCTTCGACGGGACGCCCAGCTACGGTCACACGCCCTCGCACCATGCGGCGCAGTTCCCCAA
CCACTCATTCAAGCATGAGGATCCCATGGGCCAGCAGGGCTCGCTGGGTGAGCAGCAGTACTCGGTGCCG
CCCCCGGTCTATGGCTGCCACACCCCCACCGACAGCTGCACCGGCAGCCAGGCTTTGCTGCTGAGGACGC
CCTACAGCAGTGACAATTTATACCAAATGACATCCCAGCTTGAATGCATGACCTGGAATCAGATGAACTT
AGGAGCCACCTTAAAGGGCCACAGCACAGGGTACGAGAGCGATAACCACACAACGCCCATCCTCTGCGGA
GCCCAATACAGAATACACACGCACGGTGTCTTCAGAGGCATTCAGGATGTGCGACGTGTGCCTGGAGTAG
CCCCGACTCTTGTACGGTCGGCATCTGAGACCAGTGAGAAACGCCCCTTCATGTGTGCTTACCCAGGCTG
CAATAAGAGATATTTTAAGCTGTCCCACTTACAGATGCACAGCAGGAAGCACACTGGTGAGAAACCATAC
CAGTGTGACTTCAAGGACTGTGAACGAAGGTTTTCTCGTTCAGACCAGCTCAAAAGACACCAAAGGAGAC
ATACAGGTGTGAAACCATTCCAGTGTAAAACTTGTCAGCGAAAGTTCTCCCGGTCCGACCACCTGAAGAC
CCACACCAGGACTCATACAGGTAAAACAAGTGAAAAGCCCTTCAGCTGTCGGTGGCCAAGTTGTCAGAAA
AAGTTTGCCCGGTCAGATGAATTAGTCCGCCATCACAACATGCATCAGAGAAACATGACCAAACTCCAGC
TGGCGCTTTAGTAATGAACTAGTCCGTAACTTGAAAGTATTTCGATTTCTTGGCTTTATATATCTTGTGG
AAAGGACGATAGGATTGCCGTTGACATCAGTACACGCGTTAAGTCGACAATCAACCTCTGGATTACAAAA
TTTGTGAAAGATTGACTGGTATTCTTAACTATGTTGCTCCTTTTACGCTATGTGGATACGCTGCTTTAAT
GCCTTTGTATCATGCTATTGCTTCCCGTATGGCTTTCATTTTCTCCTCCTTGTATAAATCCTGGTTGCTG
TCTCTTTATGAGGAGTTGTGGCCCGTTGTCAGGCAACGTGGCGTGGTGTGCACTGTGTTTGCTGACGCAA
CCCCCACTGGTTGGGGCATTGCCACCACCTGTCAGCTCCTTTCCGGGACTTTCGCTTTCCCCCTCCCTAT
TGCCACGGCGGAACTCATCGCCGCCTGCCTTGCCCGCTGCTGGACAGGGGCTCGGCTGTTGGGCACTGAC
AATTCCGTGGTGTTGTCGGGGAAATCATCGTCCTTTCCTTGGCTGCTCGCCTGTGTTGCCACCTGGATTC
TGCGCGGGACGTCCTTCTGCTACGTCCCTTCGGCCCTCAATCCAGCGGACCTTCCTTCCCGCGGCCTGCT
GCCGGCTCTGCGGCCTCTTCCGCGTCTTCGCCTTCGCCCTCAGACGAGTCGGATCTCCCTTTGGGCCGCC
TCCCCGCGTCGACTTTAAGACCAATGACTTACAAGGCAGCTGTAGATCTTAGCCACTTTTTAAAAGAAAA
GGGGGGACTGGAAGGGCTAATTCACTCCCAACGAAGACAAGATCTGCTTTTTGCTTGTACTGGGTCTCTC
TGGTTAGACCAGATCTGAGCCTGGGAGCTCTCTGGCTAACTAGGGAACCCACTGCTTAAGCCTCAATAAA
GCTTGCCTTGAGTGCTTCAAGTAGTGTGTGCCCGTCTGTTGTGTGACTCTGGTAACTAGAGATCCCTCAG
ACCCTTTTAGTCAGTGTGGAAAATCTCTAGCAGTACGTATAGTAGTTCATGTCATCTTATTATTCAGTAT
TTATAACTTGCAAAGAAATGAATATCAGAGAGTGAGAGGAACTTGTTTATTGCAGCTTATAATGGTTACA
AATAAAGCAATAGCATCACAAATTTCACAAATAAAGCATTTTTTTCACTGCATTCTAGTTGTGGTTTGTC
CAAACTCATCAATGTATCTTATCATGTCTGGCTCTAGCTATCCCGCCCCTAACTCCGCCCATCCCGCCCC
TAACTCCGCCCAGTTCCGCCCATTCTCCGCCCCATGGCTGACTAATTTTTTTTATTTATGCAGAGGCCGA
GGCCGCCTCGGCCTCTGAGCTATTCCAGAAGTAGTGAGGAGGCTTTTTTGGAGGCCTAGGGACGTACCCA
ATTCGCCCTATAGTGAGTCGTATTACGCGCGCTCACTGGCCGTCGTTTTACAACGTCGTGACTGGGAAAA
CCCTGGCGTTACCCAACTTAATCGCCTTGCAGCACATCCCCCTTTCGCCAGCTGGCGTAATAGCGAAGAG
GCCCGCACCGATCGCCCTTCCCAACAGTTGCGCAGCCTGAATGGCGAATGGG
[124 nt withheld, positions 6563-6686]
C
[91 nt withheld, positions 6688-6778]
A
[49 nt withheld, positions 6780-6828]
CCTTTGACGTTGGAGTCCACGTTCTTT
[37 nt withheld, positions 6856-6892]
ACCCTATCTCGGTCTATTCTTTTGATTTATAAGGGATTTTGCCGATTTCGGCCTATTGGTTAAAAAATGA
GCTGATTTAACAAAAATTTAACGCGAATTTTAACAAAATATTAACGCTTACAATTTAGGTGGCACTTTTC
GGGGAAATGTGCGCGGAACCCCTATTTGTTTATTTTTCTAAATACATTCAAATATGTATCCGCTCATGAG
ACAATAACCCTGATAAATGCTTCAATAATATTGAAAAAGGAAGAGTATGAGTATTCAACATTTCCGTGTC
GCCCTTATTCCCTTTTTTGCGGCATTTTGCCTTCCTGTTTTTGCTCACCCAGAAACGCTGGTGAAAGTAA
AAGATGCTGAAGATCAGTTGGGTGCACGAGTGGGTTACATCGAACTGGATCTCAACAGCGGTAAGATCCT
TGAGAGTTTTCGCCCCGAAGAACGTTTTCCAATGATGAGCACTTTTAAAGTTCTGCTATGTGGCGCGGTA
TTATCCCGTATTGACGCCGGGCAAGAGCAACTCGGTCGCCGCATACACTATTCTCAGAATGACTTGGTTG
AGTACTCACCAGTCACAGAAAAGCATCTTACGGATGGCATGACAGTAAGAGAATTATGCAGTGCTGCCAT
AACCATGAGTGATAACACTGCGGCCAACTTACTTCTGACAACGATCGGAGGACCGAAGGAGCTAACCGCT
TTTTTGCACAACATGGGGGATCATGTAACTCGCCTTGATCGTTGGGAACCGGAGCTGAATGAAGCCATAC
CAAACGACGAGCGTGACACCACGATGCCTGTAGCAATGGCAACAACGTTGCGCAAACTATTAACTGGCGA
ACTACTTACTCTAGCTTCCCGGCAACAATTAATAGACTGGATGGAGGCGGATAAAGTTGCAGGACCACTT
CTGCGCTCGGCCCTTCCGGCTGGCTGGTTTATTGCTGATAAATCTGGAGCCGGTGAGCGTGGGTCTCGCG
GTATCATTGCAGCACTGGGGCCAGATGGTAAGCCCTCCCGTATCGTAGTTATCTACACGACGGGGAGTCA
GGCAACTATGGATGAACGAAATAGACAGATCGCTGAGATAGGTGCCTCACTGATTAAGCATTGGTAACTG
TCAGACCAAGTTTACTCATATATACTTTAGATTGATTTAAAACTTCATTTTTAATTTAAAAGGATCTAGG
TGAAGATCCTTTTTGATAATCTCATGACCAAAATCCCTTAACGTGAGTTTTCGTTCCACTGAGCGTCAGA
CCCCGTAGAAAAGATCAAAGGATCTTCTTGAGATCCTTTTTTTCTGCGCGTAATCTGCTGCTTGCAAACA
AAAAAACCACCGCTACCAGCGGTGGTTTGTTTGCCGGATCAAGAGCTACCAACTCTTTTTCCGAAGGTAA
CTGGCTTCAGCAGAGCGCAGATACCAAATACTGTTCTTCTAGTGTAGCCGTAGTTAGGCCACCACTTCAA
GAACTCTGTAGCACCGCCTACATACCTCGCTCTGCTAATCCTGTTACCAGTGGCTGCTGCCAGTGGCGAT
AAGTCGTGTCTTACCGGGTTGGACTCAAGACGATAGTTACCGGATAAGGCGCAGCGGTCGGGCTGAACGG
GGGGTTCGTGCACACAGCCCAGCTTGGAGCGAACGACCTACACCGAACTGAGATACCTACAGCGTGAGCT
ATGAGAAAGCGCCACGCTTCCCGAAGGGAGAAAGGCGGACAGGTATCCGGTAAGCGGCAGGGTCGGAACA
GGAGAGCGCACGAGGGAGCTTCCAGGGGGAAACGCCTGGTATCTTTATAGTCCTGTCGGGTTTCGCCACC
TCTGACTTGAGCGTCGATTTTTGTGATGCTCGTCAGGGGGGCGGAGCCTATGGAAAAACGCCAGCAACGC
GGCCTTTTTACGGTTCCTGGCCTTTTGCTGGCCTTTTGCTCACATGTTCTTTCCTGCGTTATCCCCTGAT
TCTGTGGATAACCGTATTACCGCCTTTGAGTGAGCTGATACCGCTCGCCGCAGCCGAACGACCGAGCGCA
GCGAGTCAGTGAGCGAGGAAGCGGAAGAGCGCCCAATACGCAAACCGCCTCTCCCCGCGCGTTGGCCGAT
TCATTAATGCAGCTGGCACGACAGGTTTCCCGACTGGAAAGCGGGCAGTGAGCGCAACGCAATTAATGTG
AGTTAGCTCACTCATTAGGCACCCCAGGCTTTACACTTTATGCTTCCGGCTCGTATGTTGTGTGGAATTG
TGAGCGGATAACAATTTCACACAGGAAACAGCTATGACCATGATTACGCCAAGCGCGCAATTAACCCTCA
CTAAAGGGAACAAAAGCTGGAGCTGCAAGC
Features (pLannotate 1.2.2; 31 found; start..end, strand, type, name):
      5..231     +  promoter       RSV promoter: Rous sarcoma virus enhancer/promoter
    232..412     +  LTR            5' LTR (truncated): truncated 5' long terminal repeat (LTR) from HIV-1
    459..584     +  misc_feature   HIV-1 Ψ: packaging signal of human immunodeficiency virus type 1
    568..931     +  CDS            HIV-1 gag (fragment): gag protein from human immunodeficiency virus 1; gag
   1077..1310    +  misc_feature   RRE: The Rev response element (RRE) of HIV-1 allows for Rev-dependent mRNA export from the nucleus to the cytoplasm.
   1687..1713    +  CDS            Rev (fragment): human immunodeficiency virus 1 (HIV-1) Rev protein; rev; enhances nuclear export of unspliced and incompletely spliced viral mRNAs
   1720..1743    +  promoter       SV40 promoter (fragment): SV40 early promoter
   1744..1815    +  promoter       SV40 promoter (fragment): SV40 enhancer and early promoter
   1839..1974    +  rep_origin     SV40 ori: SV40 origin of replication
   2020..2616    +  CDS            PuroR (fragment): puromycin N-acetyltransferase; pac from Streptomyces; confers resistance to puromycin
   2665..2782    +  misc_feature   cPPT/CTS: central polypurine tract and central termination sequence of HIV-1
   2847..2913    +  CDS            small t antigen (fragment): SV40 (simian virus 40) small t antigen
   2920..4098    +  promoter       EF-1α promoter: strong constitutive promoter for human elongation factor EF-1α
   4091..4978    +  CDS            WT1 (fragment): WT1_HUMAN - Experimental evidence at protein level: Swiss-Prot protein existence level 1. Transcription factor that plays an important role in cellular development and cell survival (PubMed:7862533). Recognizes and binds to the DNA sequence 5'-GCG(T/G)GGGCG-3' (PubMed:7862533, PubMed:17716689, PubMed:25258363). Regulates the expression of numerous target genes, including EPO. Plays an essential role for development of the urogenital system. It has a tumor suppressor as well as an oncogenic role in tumor formation. Function may be isoform-specific: isoforms lacking the KTS motif may act as tran
   4994..5047    +  promoter       U6 promoter (fragment): RNA polymerase III promoter for human U6 snRNA
   5089..5677    +  misc_feature   WPRE: woodchuck hepatitis virus posttranscriptional regulatory element
   5728..5747    +  misc_feature   cPPT/CTS (fragment): central polypurine tract and central termination sequence of HIV-1
   5749..5982    +  LTR            3' LTR (ΔU3): self-inactivating 3' long terminal repeat (LTR) from HIV-1
   6060..6181    +  polyA_signal   SV40 poly(A) signal: SV40 polyadenylation signal
   6221..6356    +  rep_origin     SV40 ori: SV40 origin of replication
   6377..6395    -  promoter       T7 promoter: promoter for bacteriophage T7 RNA polymerase
   6403..6558    +  CDS            lacZα (fragment): LacZα fragment of β-galactosidase; lacZ fragment
   6563..6991    +  rep_origin     f1 ori (sequence partly withheld): f1 bacteriophage origin of replication; arrow indicates direction of (+) strand synthesis
   7044..7148    +  promoter       AmpR promoter: bla
   7149..8009    +  CDS            AmpR: β-lactamase; bla; confers resistance to ampicillin, carbenicillin, and related antibiotics
   8180..8768    +  rep_origin     ori: high-copy-number ColE1/pMB1/pBR322/pUC origin of replication
   8951..9043    +  CDS            lacI (fragment): lac repressor; lacI; The lac repressor binds to the lac operator to inhibit transcription in E. coli. This inhibition can be relieved by adding lactose or isopropyl-β-D-thiogalactopyranoside (IPTG).
   9056..9077    +  protein_bind   CAP binding site: CAP binding activates transcription in the presence of cAMP. E. coli catabolite activator protein
   9092..9122    +  promoter       lac promoter: promoter for the E. coli lac operon
   9130..9146    +  protein_bind   lac operator: The lac repressor binds to the lac operator to inhibit transcription in E. coli. This inhibition can be relieved by adding lactose or isopropyl-β-D-thiogalactopyranoside (IPTG). lac repressor encoded by lacI
   9191..9209    +  promoter       T3 promoter: promoter for bacteriophage T3 RNA polymerase
