[The description below was written by a language model from this plasmid's Addgene catalogue record and pLannotate feature annotations shown in this document.]
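Description:
TFORF1035 is a third-generation-style, self-inactivating lentiviral expression plasmid built on the pLX_TRC317 backbone, and it belongs to a barcoded collection of transcription factor ORFs. It carries a human WT1 open reading frame; the depositor's RefSeq and Ensembl transcript references point to a specific isoform, and the annotated coding region matches only part of the full-length Swiss-Prot WT1 entry. In bacteria the plasmid replicates from a high-copy ColE1/pUC-type origin and is selected with ampicillin through the bla gene. An f1 origin and remnants of a lac/T7/T3 cloning region are also present in the backbone. The depositor notes that the plasmid can recombine.

The viral genome is transcribed from an RSV promoter fused to a truncated HIV-1 5' LTR. It includes the Ψ packaging signal with a gag fragment, the RRE for Rev-dependent nuclear export, a cPPT/CTS, and a ΔU3 3' LTR that inactivates the LTR promoter after integration, followed by an SV40 polyadenylation signal. Two expression units lie between the LTRs. An SV40 early promoter drives puromycin N-acetyltransferase for selection of transduced mammalian cells, and the strong constitutive EF-1α promoter drives WT1. A WPRE downstream of the ORF enhances transcript stability and expression. According to the record, each construct in the collection has a unique 24-bp barcode, although the feature table does not annotate it. The short U6 promoter fragment called between the ORF and the WPRE is probably a partial sequence match and not a functional promoter.

The construct is intended for WT1 overexpression in mammalian cells, especially in pooled lentiviral screens of directed differentiation, where barcode sequencing identifies which transcription factor each cell received.
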