Addgene plasmid #143746: TFORF1035
Purpose: Lentiviral vector for overexpressing transcription factor ORFs with unique 24-bp barcodes. Barcodes facilitate identification of transcription factors in pooled screens.
Depositing lab: Feng Zhang. Depositing organization: Broad Institute. Publication: A transcription factor atlas of directed differentiation. Joung J, Ma S, Tay T, Geiger-Schuller KR, Kirchgatterer PC, Verdine VK, Guo B, Arias-Garcia MA, Allen WE, Singh A, Kuksenko O, Abudayyeh OO, Gootenberg JS, Fu Z, Macrae RK, Buenrostro JD, Regev A, Zhang F. Cell. 2023 Jan 5;186(1):209-229.e26. doi: 10.1016/j.cell.2022.11.026. PubMed 36608654.
Backbone
  Vector backbone: pLX_TRC317
  Backbone manufacturer: Broad Institute Genetic Perturbation Platform
  Backbone size w/o insert (bp): 8264
  Vector type: Mammalian Expression, Lentiviral
  Selectable markers: Puromycin
Growth in bacteria
  Bacterial resistance: Ampicillin, 100 μg/mL
  Growth temperature: 37°C
  Growth strain: NEB Stable
  Copy number: High Copy
Gene/Insert
  Gene/Insert name: WT1
  Species: H. sapiens (human)
  Insert size (bp): 968
  Entrez Gene: WT1 (a.k.a. AWT1, GUD, NPHS4, WAGR, WIT-2, WT-1, WT33)
  Promoter: EF1a
  Cloning method: Unknown
  Sequencing primers: 5′ GGGTGGAGACTGAAGTTAGGCCAG; 3′ CACATAGCGTAAAAGGAGCAACATAG
Terms and licenses: Academic/Nonprofit Terms; Industry Terms: Not Available to Industry
Depositor comments: NM_001198552,ENST00000530998 . The transcription factor ORF portion of this plasmid was synthesized by Genewiz. Please test multiple small colonies in case of plasmid recombination. To make this collection available in a timely manner, a portion of this collection was not fully sequenced by Addgene. If an Addgene verified full plasmid sequence is not available, please contact us prior to placing an order to request the full sequence.
How to cite: TFORF1035 was a gift from Feng Zhang (Addgene plasmid # 143746 ; http://n2t.net/addgene:143746 ; RRID:Addgene_143746)
