>Addgene plasmid #143746 | TFORF1035 | depositor partial sequence | sequence record 283365 | Insert
ACCGCCACCATGGAGAAGGGTTACAGCACGGTCACCTTCGACGGGACGCCCAGCTACGGTCACACGCCCT
CGCACCATGCGGCGCAGTTCCCCAACCACTCATTCAAGCATGAGGATCCCATGGGCCAGCAGGGCTCGCT
GGGTGAGCAGCAGTACTCGGTGCCGCCCCCGGTCTATGGCTGCCACACCCCCACCGACAGCTGCACCGGC
AGCCAGGCTTTGCTGCTGAGGACGCCCTACAGCAGTGACAATTTATACCAAATGACATCCCAGCTTGAAT
GCATGACCTGGAATCAGATGAACTTAGGAGCCACCTTAAAGGGCCACAGCACAGGGTACGAGAGCGATAA
CCACACAACGCCCATCCTCTGCGGAGCCCAATACAGAATACACACGCACGGTGTCTTCAGAGGCATTCAG
GATGTGCGACGTGTGCCTGGAGTAGCCCCGACTCTTGTACGGTCGGCATCTGAGACCAGTGAGAAACGCC
CCTTCATGTGTGCTTACCCAGGCTGCAATAAGAGATATTTTAAGCTGTCCCACTTACAGATGCACAGCAG
GAAGCACACTGGTGAGAAACCATACCAGTGTGACTTCAAGGACTGTGAACGAAGGTTTTCTCGTTCAGAC
CAGCTCAAAAGACACCAAAGGAGACATACAGGTGTGAAACCATTCCAGTGTAAAACTTGTCAGCGAAAGT
TCTCCCGGTCCGACCACCTGAAGACCCACACCAGGACTCATACAGGTAAAACAAGTGAAAAGCCCTTCAG
CTGTCGGTGGCCAAGTTGTCAGAAAAAGTTTGCCCGGTCAGATGAATTAGTCCGCCATCACAACATGCAT
CAGAGAAACATGACCAAACTCCAGCTGGCGCTTTAGTAATGAACTAGTCCGTAACTTGAAAGTATTTCGA
TTTCTTGGCTTTATATATCTTGTGGAAAGGACGATAGGATTGCCGTTGACATCAGTAC
