>Addgene plasmid #143746 | TFORF1035 | depositor partial sequence | sequence record 283366 | Barcode
TAGGATTGCCGTTGACATCAGTAC
